Addgene plasmid #22066: pEB1029
Purpose: (Empty Backbone)
Depositing lab: Emmanuelle Bouveret. Depositing organization: CNRS DR12, Delegation Provence et Corse. Publication: Improvement of bacterial two-hybrid vectors for detection of fusion proteins and transfer to pBAD-tandem affinity purification, calmodulin binding peptide, or 6-histidine tag vectors. Battesti A, Bouveret E. Proteomics. 2008 Nov . 8(22):4768-71. 10.1002/pmic.200800270 PubMed 18924111.
Backbone
  Vector backbone: pKT25
  Backbone size (bp): 3468
  Vector type: Bacterial Expression
Growth in bacteria
  Bacterial resistance: Kanamycin, 50 μg/mL
  Growth temperature: 37°C
  Growth strain: DH5alpha
  Copy number: Low Copy
Gene/Insert
  Gene/Insert name: None
  Tag / fusion protein: T25-Flag (N terminal on backbone)
  Cloning method: Restriction Enzyme; 5′ cloning site EcoRI (not destroyed); 3′ cloning site XhoI (not destroyed)
  Sequencing primers: 5′ GTGACCAGCGGCGATTCGGTGACCG
Terms and licenses: Academic/Nonprofit Terms; Industry Terms: Not Available to Industry
Depositor comments: NB: Mutation in adenylate cyclase (T186R) - although this does not affect its use.
How to cite: pEB1029 was a gift from Emmanuelle Bouveret (Addgene plasmid # 22066 ; http://n2t.net/addgene:22066 ; RRID:Addgene_22066)
