[The description below was written by a language model from this plasmid's Addgene catalogue record and pLannotate feature annotations shown in this document.]
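Description:
pEB1029 is an empty bacterial two-hybrid vector derived from pKT25, 3,468 bp in size, intended for expressing proteins of interest in E. coli as fusions to the T25 fragment of the Bordetella pertussis adenylate cyclase (CyaA). It replicates from a p15A origin, listed as low copy. This origin is compatible with ColE1-type plasmids, so it can coexist with a partner vector in the same cell. Selection is by kanamycin through the Tn5-derived neo (nptII) gene. The feature table also picks up short remnants of ble, Tn5 transposase, IS1, a tetracycline resistance gene, lacI and an RSF-type origin. These are fragments left over from the backbone's construction history rather than functional elements.

Expression is driven by the lac promoter with its CAP binding site and lac operator, positioned just upstream of the cya fragment across the plasmid's numbering origin. The T25 coding region is followed by a Flag epitope, giving an N-terminal T25-Flag tag, although the Flag sequence itself is not annotated separately in the feature table. Next come a short multiple cloning site and a residual lacZα fragment. Inserts are cloned between EcoRI and XhoI sites, both of which are retained.

In a two-hybrid assay, interaction between a T25 fusion and a partner fused to the complementary cyclase fragment restores cAMP synthesis in a cyclase-deficient host, activating cAMP/CAP-dependent reporter genes. According to the associated publication title, the vector series was improved to allow detection of the fusion proteins and easy transfer of inserts to pBAD-based affinity-tag vectors. The depositor notes a T186R substitution in the adenylate cyclase portion that does not affect use.
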