Features (pLannotate 1.2.2; 14 found; start..end, strand, type, name):
      7..684     +  CDS            cya (fragment): CYAA_BORP1 - Also known as cyaA. Experimental evidence at protein level: Swiss-Prot protein existence level 1. This adenylate cyclase belongs to a special class of bacterial toxin. It causes whooping cough by acting on mammalian cells by elevating cAMP-concentration and thus disrupts normal cell function. From Bordetella pertussis (strain ATCC 9797 / DSM 5571 / NCTC 10739 / 18323).
    712..750     +  misc_feature   MCS (fragment): pBluescript multiple cloning site
    757..907     +  CDS            lacZα (fragment): LacZα fragment of β-galactosidase; lacZ fragment
    910..976     -  mobile_element IS1 (fragment): prokaryotic transposable element IS1
    977..1129    -  CDS            ble (fragment): BLE_KLEPN - Experimental evidence at protein level: Swiss-Prot protein existence level 1. Binding protein with a strong affinity to the bleomycin family of antibiotics. Binds to CL990; an antimitotic-antibiotic compound. From Klebsiella pneumoniae.
   1153..1944    -  CDS            neo: KKA2_KLEPN - Also known as kan, nptII. Experimental evidence at protein level: Swiss-Prot protein existence level 1. Resistance to kanamycin, neomycin, paromomycin, ribostamycin, butirosin and gentamicin B. From Klebsiella pneumoniae.
   1976..2305    -  CDS            tnpA (fragment): TN5P_ECOLX - Also known as tnp. Experimental evidence at protein level: Swiss-Prot protein existence level 1. Mediates transposition of transposon Tn5 by a 'cut and paste' mechanism. First, the monomeric transposase binds the 19 bp inverted DNA repeats flanking the transposon. Then, dimerization of the DNA- bound transposase creates a synaptic DNA complex. After nicking of the first DNA strand, excision of the transposon proceeds through a series of intermediates. The transposase then mediates the insertion of the transposon at a new site by strand transfer. The activity of the wild- type tran
   2340..2884    +  rep_origin     p15A ori: Plasmids containing the medium-copy-number p15A origin of replication can be propagated in E. coli cells that contain a second plasmid with the ColE1 origin.
   2972..3027    +  rep_origin     RSF ori (fragment): Plasmids containing the RSF 1030 origin of replication can be propagated in E. coli cells that contain additional plasmids with compatible origins.
   3206..3307    +  CDS            TcR (fragment): tetracycline efflux protein; tet; confers resistance to tetracycline
   3308..3346    +  CDS            lacI (fragment): lac repressor; lacI; The lac repressor binds to the lac operator to inhibit transcription in E. coli. This inhibition can be relieved by adding lactose or isopropyl-β-D-thiogalactopyranoside (IPTG).
   3359..3380    +  protein_bind   CAP binding site: CAP binding activates transcription in the presence of cAMP. E. coli catabolite activator protein
   3395..3425    +  promoter       lac promoter: promoter for the E. coli lac operon
   3433..3449    +  protein_bind   lac operator: The lac repressor binds to the lac operator to inhibit transcription in E. coli. This inhibition can be relieved by adding lactose or isopropyl-β-D-thiogalactopyranoside (IPTG). lac repressor encoded by lacI
>Addgene plasmid #22066 | pEB1029 | depositor full sequence | sequence record 10126 | Author sequence
ATGACCATGCAGCAATCGCATCAGGCTGGTTACGCAAACGCCGCCGACCGGGAGTCTGGCATCCCCGCAG
CCGTACTCGATGGCATCAAGGCCGTGGCGAAGGAAAAAAACGCCACATTGATGTTCCGCCTGGTCAACCC
CCATTCCACCAGCCTGATTGCCGAAGGGGTGGCCACCAAAGGATTGGGCGTGCACGCCAAGTCGTCCGAT
TGGGGGTTGCAGGCGGGCTACATTCCCGTCAACCCGAATCTTTCCAAACTGTTCGGCCGTGCGCCCGAGG
TGATCGCGCGGGCCGACAACGACGTCAACAGCAGCCTGGCGCATGGCCATACCGCGGTCGACCTGACGCT
GTCGAAAGAGCGGCTTGACTATCTGCGGCAAGCGGGCCTGGTCACCGGCATGGCCGATGGCGTGGTCGCG
AGCAACCACGCAGGCTACGAGCAGTTCGAGTTTCGCGTGAAGGAAACCTCGGACGGGCGCTATGCCGTGC
AGTATCGCCGCAAGGGCGGCGACGATTTCGAGGCGGTCAAGGTGATCGGCAATGCCGCCGGTATTCCACT
GACGGCGGATATCGACATGTTCGCCATTATGCCGCATCTGTCCAACTTCCGCGACTCGGCGCGCAGTTCG
GTGACCAGCGGCGATTCGGTGACCGATTACCTGGCGCGCACGCGGCGGGCTGCAGATTATAAAGATGACG
ATGACAAGCTAGAATTCGATATCAAGCTTATCGATACCGTCGACCTCGAGCAATTCGGCCGTCGTTTTAC
AACGTCGTGACTGGGAAAACCCTGGCGTTACCCAACTTAATCGCCTTGCAGCACATCCCCCTTTCGCCAG
CTGGCGTAATAGCGAAGAGGCCCGCACCGATCGCCCTTCCCAACAGTTGCGCAGCCTGAATGGCGAATGG
CGCTGATGTCCGGCGGTGCTTTTGCCGTTACGCACCACCCCGTCAGTAGCTGAACAGGAGGGACAGGGGG
TGGGCGAAGAACTCCAGCATGAGATCCCCGCGCTGGAGGATCATCCAGCCGGCGTCCCGGAAAACGATTC
CGAAGCCCAACCTTTCATAGAAGGCGGCGGTGGAATCGAAATCTCGTGATGGCAGGTTGGGCGTCGCTTG
GTCGGTCATTTCGAACCCCAGAGTCCCGCTCAGAAGAACTCGTCAAGAAGGCGATAGAAGGCGATGCGCT
GCGAATCGGGAGCGGCGATACCGTAAAGCACGAGGAAGCGGTCAGCCCATTCGCCGCCAAGCTCTTCAGC
AATATCACGGGTAGCCAACGCTATGTCCTGATAGCGGTCCGCCACACCCAGCCGGCCACAGTCGATGAAT
CCAGAAAAGCGGCCATTTTCCACCATGATATTCGGCAAGCAGGCATCGCCATGGGTCACGACGAGATCCT
CGCCGTCGGGCATCCGCGCCTTGAGCCTGGCGAACAGTTCGGCTGGCGCGAGCCCCTGATGCTCTTCGTC
CAGATCATCCTGATCGACAAGACCGGCTTCCATCCGAGTACGTGCTCGCTCGATGCGATGTTTCGCTTGG
TGGTCGAATGGGCAGGTAGCCGGATCAAGCGTATGCAGCCGCCGCATTGCATCAGCCATGATGGATACTT
TCTCGGCAGGAGCAAGGTGAGATGACAGGAGATCCTGCCCCGGCACTTCGCCCAATAGCAGCCAGTCCCT
TCCCGCTTCAGTGACAACGTCGAGCACAGCTGCGCAAGGAACGCCCGTCGTGGCCAGCCACGATAGCCGC
GCTGCCTCGTCTTGGAGTTCATTCAGGGCACCGGACAGGTCGGTCTTGACAAAAAGAACCGGGCGCCCCT
GCGCTGACAGCCGGAACACGGCGGCATCAGAGCAGCCGATTGTCTGTTGTGCCCAGTCATAGCCGAATAG
CCTCTCCACCCAAGCGGCCGGAGAACCTGCGTGCAATCCATCTTGTTCAATCATGCGAAACGATCCTCAT
CCTGTCTCTTGATCAGATCTTGATCCCCTGCGCCATCAGATCCTTGGCGGCAAGAAAGCCATCCAGTTTA
CTTTGCAGGGCTTCCCAACCTTACCAGAGGGCGCCCCAGCTGGCAATTCCGGTTCGCTTGCTGTCCATAA
AACCGCCCAGTCTAGCTATCGCCATGTAAGCCCACTGCAAGCTACCTGCTTTCTCTTTGCGCTTGCGTTT
TCCCTTGTCCAGATAGCCCAGTAGCTGACATTCATCCGGGGTCAGCACCGTTTCTGCGGACTGGCTTTCT
ACGTGTTCCGCTTCCTTTAGCAGCCCTTGCGCCCTGAGTGCTTGCGGCAGCGTGAAGCTGTGCCTAGAAA
TATTTTATCTGATTAATAAGATGATCTTCTTGAGATCGTTTTGGTCTGCGCGTAATCTCTTGCTCTGAAA
ACGAAAAAACCGCCTTGCAGGGCGGTTTTTCGAAGGTTCTCTGAGCTACCAACTCTTTGAACCGAGGTAA
CTGGCTTGGAGGAGCGCAGTCACCAAAACTTGTCCTTTCAGTTTAGCCTTAACCGGCGCATGACTTCAAG
ACTAACTCCTCTAAATCAATTACCAGTGGCTGCTGCCAGTGGTGCTTTTGCATGTCTTTCCGGGTTGGAC
TCAAGACGATAGTTACCGGATAAGGCGCAGCGGTCGGACTGAACGGGGGGTTCGTGCATACAGTCCAGCT
TGGAGCGAACTGCCTACCCGGAACTGAGTGTCAGGCGTGGAATGAGACAAACGCGGCCATAACAGCGGAA
TGACACCGGTAAACCGAAAGGCAGGAACAGGAGAGCGCACGAGGGAGCCGCCAGGGGAAACGCCTGGTAT
CTTTATAGTCCTGTCGGGTTTCGCCACCACTGATTTGAGCGTCAGATTTCGTGATGCTTGTCAGGGGGGC
GGAGCCTATGGAAAAACGGCTTTGCCGCGGCCCTCTCACTTCCCTGTTAAGTATCTTCCTGGCATCTTCC
AGGAAATCTCCGCCCCGTTCGTAAGCCATTTCCGCTCGCCGCAGTCGAACGACCGAGCGTAGCGAGTCAG
TGAGCGAGGAAGCGGAATATATCCTGTATCACATATTCTGCTGACGCACCGGTGCAGCCTTTTTTCTCCT
GCCACATGAAGCACTTCACTGACACCCTCATCAGTGCCAACATAGTAAGCCAGTATATACACTCCGCTAA
GCTTTAATGCGGTAGTTTATCACAGTTAAATTGCTAACGCAGTCAGGCACCGTGTATGAAATCTAACAAT
GCGCTCATCGTCATCCTCGGCACCGTCACCCTGGATGCTGTAGGCATAGGCTTGGTTATGCCGGTACTGC
CGGGCCTCTTGCGGGATCTGGCACGACAGGTTTCCCGACTGGAAAGCGGGCAGTGAGCGCAACGCAATTA
ATGTGAGTTAGCTCACTCATTAGGCACCCCAGGCTTTACACTTTATGCTTCCGGCTCGTATGTTGTGTGG
AATTGTGAGCGGATAACAATTTCACACAGGAAACAGCT
