>Addgene plasmid #22066 | pEB1029 | addgene partial sequence | sequence record 27952 | 22066 with M13pUC-rev
CGCATCAGGCTGGTTACGCAAACGCCGCCGACCGGGAGTCTGGCATCCCCGCAGCCGTACTCGATGGCAT
CAAGGCCGTGGCGAAGGAAAAAAACGCCACATTGATGTTCCGCCTGGTCAACCCCCATTCCACCAGCCTG
ATTGCCGAAGGGGTGGCCACCAAAGGATTGGGCGTGCACGCCAAGTCGTCCGATTGGGGGTTGCAGGCGG
GCTACATTCCCGTCAACCCGAATCTTTCCAAACTGTTCGGCCGTGCGCCCGAGGTGATCGCGCGGGCCGA
CAACGACGTCAACAGCAGCCTGGCGCATGGCCATACCGCGGTCGACCTGACGCTGTCGAAAGAGCGGCTT
GACTATCTGCGGCAAGCGGGCCTGGTCACCGGCATGGCCGATGGCGTGGTCGCGAGCAACCACGCAGGCT
ACGAGCAGTTCGAGTTTCGCGTGAAGGAAACCTCGGACGGGCGCTATGCCGTGCAGTATCGCCGCAAGGG
CGGCGACGATTTCGAGGCGGTCAAGGTGATCGGCAATGCCGCCGGTATTCCACTGAGGGCGGATATCGAC
ATGTTCGCCATTATGCCGCATCTGTCCAACTTCCGCGACTCGGCGCGCAGTTCGGTGACCAGCGGCGATT
CGGTGACCGATTACCTGGCGCGCACGCGGCGGGCTGCAGATTATAAAGATGACGATGACAAGCTAGAATT
CGATATCAAGCTTATCGATACCGTCGA
